>Addgene plasmid #83314 | pQE30-roGFP1-iR | addgene partial sequence | sequence record 162187 | pQE-F2 5'-CGGATAACAATTTCACACAG-3'
ACTATGAGAGGATCGCATCACCATCACCATCACGGATCCATGAGTAAAGGAGAAGAACTTTTCACTGGAG
TTGTCCCAATTCTTGTTGAATTAGATGGTGATGTTAATGGGCACAAATTTTCTGTCAGTGGAGAGGGTGA
AGGTGATGCAACATACGGAAAACTTACCCTTAAATTTATTTCCACTACTGGAAAACTACCTGTTCCATGG
CCAACACTTGTCACTACTCTGAGTTATGGTGTTCAATGCTTTTCAAGATACCCAGATCATATGAAACGGC
ATGACTTTTTCAAGAGTGCCATGCCCGAAGGTTATGTACAGGAAAGAACTATAAGCTTCAAAGATGACGG
GAACTACAAGACACGTGCTGAAGTCAAGTTTGAAGGTGATACCCTTGTTAATAGAATCGAGTTAAAAGGT
ATTGATTTTAAAGAAGATGGAAACATTCTTGGACACAAATTGGAATACAACTATAACTGCAGGTCGAATG
TATACATCACGGCAGACAAACAAAAGAATGGAATCAAAGCGAACTTCAAAACCAGACACAACATTGAAGA
TGGAAGCGTTCAACTAGCAGACCATTATCAACAAAATACTCCAATTGGCGATGGCCCTGTCCTTTTACCA
GACAACCATTACCTGTCCACATGCTCTGCCCTTTCGAAAGATCCCAACGAAAAGAGAGACCACATGGTCC
TTCTTGAGTTTGTAACAGCTGCTGGGATTACACATGGCATGGATGAACTATACAAATAATAACGATCCGA
GCTCGAGATCTGCAGCCAAGCTTAATTAGCTGAGCTTGGACTCCTGTTGATAGATCCAGTAATGACCTCA
GAACTCCATCTGGATT
