>Addgene plasmid #83314 | pQE30-roGFP1-iR | addgene partial sequence | sequence record 162188 | T0term-R 5'-GCGGCAACCGAGCGTTC-3'
GTCATTACTGGATCTATCAACAGGAGTCCAAGCTCAGCTAATTAAGCTTGGCTGCAGATCTCGAGCTCGG
ATCGTTATTATTTGTATAGTTCATCCATGCCATGTGTAATCCCAGCAGCTGTTACAAACTCAAGAAGGAC
CATGTGGTCTCTCTTTTCGTTGGGATCTTTCGAAAGGGCAGAGCATGTGGACAGGTAATGGTTGTCTGGT
AAAAGGACAGGGCCATCGCCAATTGGAGTATTTTGTTGATAATGGTCTGCTAGTTGAACGCTTCCATCTT
CAATGTTGTGTCTGGTTTTGAAGTTCGCTTTGATTCCATTCTTTTGTTTGTCTGCCGTGATGTATACATT
CGACCTGCAGTTATAGTTGTATTCCAATTTGTGTCCAAGAATGTTTCCATCTTCTTTAAAATCAATACCT
TTTAACTCGATTCTATTAACAAGGGTATCACCTTCAAACTTGACTTCAGCACGTGTCTTGTAGTTCCCGT
CATCTTTGAAGCTTATAGTTCTTTCCTGTACATAACCTTCGGGCATGGCACTCTTGAAAAAGTCATGCCG
TTTCATATGATCTGGGTATCTTGAAAAGCATTGAACACCATAACTCAGAGTAGTGACAAGTGTTGGCCAT
GGAACAGGTAGTTTTCCAGTAGTGGAAATAAATTTAAGGGTAAGTTTTCCGTATGTTGCATCACCTTCAC
CCTCTCCACTGACAGAAAATTTGTGCCCATTAACATCACCATCTAATTCAACAAGAATTGGGACAACTCC
AGTGAAAAGTTCTTCTCCTTTACTCATGG
