[The description below was written by a language model from this plasmid's Addgene catalogue record.]
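Description:
pQE30-roGFP1-iR is a bacterial expression plasmid built on the commercial pQE30 backbone (about 3.4 kb without insert) and designed for inducible production of a redox-sensitive green fluorescent protein in E. coli. It is selected with ampicillin. The record lists the copy number as unknown and includes no feature table, so the origin of replication and other backbone elements are not itemised.

The payload is an approximately 780 bp jellyfish GFP-derived coding sequence, roGFP1-iR (also called ro1/iR), cloned between BamHI and HindIII sites that both remain intact. Expression is driven by the T5 promoter, which in pQE vectors is recognised by the host E. coli RNA polymerase and is normally kept under lac repressor control, consistent with the stated inducible use. The backbone supplies an N-terminal 6xHis tag, which permits purification by metal-affinity chromatography.

The insert carries the roGFP1 substitutions C48S, S147C and Q204C. The two introduced surface cysteines can form a reversible disulfide whose state alters the fluorescence properties of the chromophore. The "iR" designation refers to a single inserted residue, an arginine by the naming, placed next to Cys147. The record also lists H148S, F64L, F99S, M153T, V163A and I167T. Its notation is compressed, so the exact arrangement around the insertion should be checked against the sequence. According to the associated publication title, this family of indicators was developed for relatively oxidizing subcellular environments. The plasmid is therefore suited to producing recombinant probe protein for in vitro characterisation of its redox and spectral behaviour.
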