Addgene plasmid #83314: pQE30-roGFP1-iR
Purpose: Inducible expression of redox sensitive GFP in bacteria
Depositing lab: S. James Remington. Depositing organization: University of Oregon. Publication: Development of a family of redox-sensitive green fluorescent protein indicators for use in relatively oxidizing subcellular environments. Lohman JR, Remington SJ. Biochemistry. 2008 Aug 19;47(33):8678-88. doi: 10.1021/bi800498g. Epub 2008 Jul 25. PubMed 18652491.
Backbone
  Vector backbone: pQE30
  Backbone manufacturer: Qiagen
  Backbone size w/o insert (bp): 3400
  Vector type: Bacterial Expression
Growth in bacteria
  Bacterial resistance: Ampicillin, 100 μg/mL
  Growth temperature: 37°C
  Growth strain: DH5alpha
  Copy number: Unknown
Gene/Insert
  Gene/Insert name: roGFP1-iR (alt name: ro1/iR)
  Species: jellyfish
  Insert size (bp): 780
  Mutation: ro1(C48S/S147C/Q204C) plus X insertion, iR between 147C and H148S/F64L/F99S/M153T/V163A/I167T
  Promoter: T5
  Tag / fusion protein: 6xHIS (N terminal on backbone)
  Cloning method: Restriction Enzyme; 5′ cloning site BamHI (not destroyed); 3′ cloning site HindIII (not destroyed)
  Sequencing primers: 5′ pQE-F2; 3′ T0term-R
Terms and licenses: Academic/Nonprofit Terms; Industry Terms: Not Available to Industry
How to cite: pQE30-roGFP1-iR was a gift from S. James Remington (Addgene plasmid # 83314 ; http://n2t.net/addgene:83314 ; RRID:Addgene_83314)
